Addgene plasmid #133986: pHP013Env
Purpose: Env gene from HIV patient plasma in pcDNA3.1 expression vector
Depositing lab: Himanshu Garg. Depositing organization: Texas Tech University Health Sciences Center El Paso. Publication: HIV-1 Env Glycoprotein Phenotype along with Immune Activation Determines CD4 T Cell Loss in HIV Patients. Joshi A, Sedano M, Beauchamp B, Punke EB, Mulla ZD, Meza A, Alozie OK, Mukherjee D, Garg H. J Immunol. 2016 Feb 15;196(4):1768-79. doi: 10.4049/jimmunol.1501588. Epub 2016 Jan 13. PubMed 26764036.
Backbone
  Vector backbone: pcDNA3.1
  Vector type: Mammalian Expression
  Selectable markers: Neomycin (select with G418)
Growth in bacteria
  Bacterial resistance: Ampicillin, 100 μg/mL
  Growth temperature: 37°C
  Growth strain: DH5alpha
  Growth instructions: The bacterial strain XL10 Gold is preferred for downstream applications.
  Copy number: Unknown
Gene/Insert
  Gene/Insert name: Envelope Glycoprotein
  GenBank ID: KP754464.1
  Promoter: CMV
  Cloning method: TOPO Cloning
  Sequencing primers: 5′ CMV Forward
Terms and licenses: Academic/Nonprofit Terms; Industry Terms: Not Available to Industry
How to cite: pHP013Env was a gift from Himanshu Garg (Addgene plasmid # 133986 ; http://n2t.net/addgene:133986 ; RRID:Addgene_133986)
