[The description below was written by a language model from this plasmid's Addgene catalogue record and pLannotate feature annotations shown in this document.]
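Description:
pHP013Env is a mammalian expression plasmid of about 8.5 kb, built on the pcDNA3.1 backbone, that carries an HIV-1 envelope glycoprotein (Env) gene amplified from the plasma of an HIV-infected patient and inserted by TOPO cloning. In bacteria it is maintained through a high-copy ColE1/pUC-type origin and selected with ampicillin via the β-lactamase gene. An f1 origin is also present. For mammalian cells, an SV40 early promoter drives a neomycin phosphotransferase cassette with an SV40 polyadenylation signal, allowing G418 selection of stable transfectants.

The payload is transcribed from the human CMV immediate-early enhancer and promoter and terminated by the bovine growth hormone poly(A) signal, with a T7 promoter lying just upstream of the insert. The annotated env open reading frame spans roughly 2.6 kb and encodes the full gp160 precursor, which includes the gp41 fusion subunit. It is flanked by short fragments annotated as tat upstream and nef downstream, consistent with a PCR amplicon taken from the env region of the viral genome, where these genes adjoin or overlap env. A V5 epitope tag from the backbone lies downstream of the insert, but it is separated from env by the nef fragment, and the record gives no indication that Env is expressed as a tagged fusion. The small "5' LTR" and "ble" fragment annotations are probably incidental sequence matches rather than functional elements.

According to the associated publication title, patient-derived Env clones such as this one were used to examine how Env glycoprotein phenotype relates to CD4 T cell loss. Constructs of this type are typically transfected to display primary-isolate Env on the cell surface.
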