Features (pLannotate 1.2.2; 23 found; start..end, strand, type, name):
    158..537     +  enhancer       CMV enhancer: human cytomegalovirus immediate early enhancer
    538..741     +  promoter       CMV promoter: human cytomegalovirus (CMV) immediate early promoter
    737..770     +  LTR            5' LTR (truncated) (fragment): truncated 5' long terminal repeat (LTR) from HIV-1
    786..804     +  promoter       T7 promoter: promoter for bacteriophage T7 RNA polymerase
    850..960     +  CDS            tat (fragment): TAT_HV1BR - Experimental evidence at protein level: Swiss-Prot protein existence level 1. Extracellular circulating Tat can be endocytosed by surrounding uninfected cells via the binding to several surface receptors such as CD26, CXCR4, heparan sulfate proteoglycans (HSPG) or LDLR. Neurons are rarely infected, but they internalize Tat via their LDLR. Through its interaction with nuclear HATs, Tat is potentially able to control the acetylation-dependent cellular gene expression. Modulates the expression of many cellular genes involved in cell survival, proliferation or in coding for cytokines o
   1136..3724    +  CDS            env: ENV_HV1JR - Experimental evidence at protein level: Swiss-Prot protein existence level 1. [Transmembrane protein gp41]: Acts as a class I viral fusion protein. Under the current model, the protein has at least 3 conformational states: pre-fusion native state, pre-hairpin intermediate state, and post-fusion hairpin state. During fusion of viral and target intracellular membranes, the coiled coil regions (heptad repeats) assume a trimer-of-hairpins structure, positioning the fusion peptide in close proximity to the C-terminal region of the ectodomain. The formation of this structure appears to d
   3729..3851    +  CDS            nef (fragment): NEF_HV1LA - Experimental evidence at protein level: Swiss-Prot protein existence level 1. Extracellular Nef protein targets CD4(+) T-lymphocytes for apoptosis by interacting with CXCR4 surface receptors. From Human immunodeficiency virus type 1 group M subtype B (isolate Lai) (HIV-1).
   3934..3975    +  CDS            V5 tag: epitope tag from simian virus 5
   4031..4255    +  polyA_signal   bGH poly(A) signal: bovine growth hormone polyadenylation signal
   4259..4280    +  promoter       SV40 promoter (fragment): SV40 enhancer and early promoter
   4301..4729    +  rep_origin     f1 ori (sequence partly withheld): f1 bacteriophage origin of replication; arrow indicates direction of (+) strand synthesis
   4743..5072    +  promoter       SV40 promoter: SV40 enhancer and early promoter
   5139..5930    +  CDS            neo: KKA2_KLEPN - Also known as kan, nptII. Experimental evidence at protein level: Swiss-Prot protein existence level 1. Resistance to kanamycin, neomycin, paromomycin, ribostamycin, butirosin and gentamicin B. From Klebsiella pneumoniae.
   5956..6114    +  CDS            ble (fragment): BLE_KLEPN - Experimental evidence at protein level: Swiss-Prot protein existence level 1. Binding protein with a strong affinity to the bleomycin family of antibiotics. Binds to CL990; an antimitotic-antibiotic compound. From Klebsiella pneumoniae.
   6109..6230    +  polyA_signal   SV40 poly(A) signal: SV40 polyadenylation signal
   6303..6319    -  protein_bind   lac operator: The lac repressor binds to the lac operator to inhibit transcription in E. coli. This inhibition can be relieved by adding lactose or isopropyl-β-D-thiogalactopyranoside (IPTG). lac repressor encoded by lacI
   6327..6357    -  promoter       lac promoter: promoter for the E. coli lac operon
   6372..6393    -  protein_bind   CAP binding site: CAP binding activates transcription in the presence of cAMP. E. coli catabolite activator protein
   6406..6498    -  CDS            lacI (fragment): lac repressor; lacI; The lac repressor binds to the lac operator to inhibit transcription in E. coli. This inhibition can be relieved by adding lactose or isopropyl-β-D-thiogalactopyranoside (IPTG).
   6681..7269    -  rep_origin     ori: high-copy-number ColE1/pMB1/pBR322/pUC origin of replication
   7440..8300    -  CDS            AmpR: β-lactamase; bla; confers resistance to ampicillin, carbenicillin, and related antibiotics
   8301..8405    -  promoter       AmpR promoter: bla
   8464..3       -  misc_feature   bom (fragment) (across the origin): basis of mobility region from pBR322
>Addgene plasmid #133986 | pHP013Env | addgene full sequence | sequence record 267093 | Addgene NGS Result
TATCTGCTCCCTGCTTGTGTGTTGGAGGTCGCTGAGTAGTGCGCGAGCAAAATTTAAGCTACAACAAGGC
AAGGCTTGACCGACAATTGCATGAAGAATCTGCTTAGGGTTAGGCGTTTTGCGCTGCTTCGCGATGTACG
GGCCAGATATACGCGTTGACATTGATTATTGACTAGTTATTAATAGTAATCAATTACGGGGTCATTAGTT
CATAGCCCATATATGGAGTTCCGCGTTACATAACTTACGGTAAATGGCCCGCCTGGCTGACCGCCCAACG
ACCCCCGCCCATTGACGTCAATAATGACGTATGTTCCCATAGTAACGCCAATAGGGACTTTCCATTGACG
TCAATGGGTGGAGTATTTACGGTAAACTGCCCACTTGGCAGTACATCAAGTGTATCATATGCCAAGTACG
CCCCCTATTGACGTCAATGACGGTAAATGGCCCGCCTGGCATTATGCCCAGTACATGACCTTATGGGACT
TTCCTACTTGGCAGTACATCTACGTATTAGTCATCGCTATTACCATGGTGATGCGGTTTTGGCAGTACAT
CAATGGGCGTGGATAGCGGTTTGACTCACGGGGATTTCCAAGTCTCCACCCCATTGACGTCAATGGGAGT
TTGTTTTGGCACCAAAATCAACGGGACTTTCCAAAATGTCGTAACAACTCCGCCCCATTGACGCAAATGG
GCGGTAGGCGTGTACGGTGGGAGGTCTATATAAGCAGAGCTCTCTGGCTAACTAGAGAACCCACTGCTTA
CTGGCTTATCGAAATTAATACGACTCACTATAGGGAGACCCAAGCTGGCTAGTTAAGCTTGGTACCGAGC
TCGGATCCAGTACCCTTCACCGATCAAGCTTTAGGCATCTCCTATGGCAGGAAGAAGCGGAGACAGCGAC
GCAGACCTCCTCAGGGCTGTCAGATTGATCAAGCGCCTCTATCAAAGCAGTAAGTAGTACATGTAATGTA
TCTTTTAGCAATAACAATAGTAGCATTAGTAATAGTAGCAATAATAGCAATAGTTGTGTGGTCTATAGTA
TTCATAGAATATAGGAAAATATTAAGACAAAGGAAAATAGACAGGTTAATTGATAGAATAAGAGAAAGAG
AAGAAGACAGTGGCAATGAGAGTGAAGGGGATCAGGAGGAGTTATCCAGAATTATGGAAAGGGGGCATCT
TGTTCCTGGGAATGTTGATGATCTGTAGTGCTACAGAAAAGTTGTGGGTCACAGTCTATTATGGGGTACC
TGTGTGGAAAGAAGCAAACGCCACTCTATTCTGTGCATCAGATGCCAAAGCATATGATAAAGAGGTGCAT
AATGTTTGGGCCTCACATGCCTGTGTACCTACAGACCCGGACCCACAAGAAATGTTATTGGAAAATGTGA
CAGAACCTTTTAACATATGGAAAAATGACATGGTAGAACAGATGCATGAGGATATAATCAGTTTATGGGA
TCAAAGCCTAAAACCATGTGTAAAATTGACCCCACTCTGTGTCACTTTAAATTGCAGTCATAGGGTGAAT
ACTACTAATATCGCTAATAGTACTACTGAGGGCAATAGTAGTAATATAGAAGGGGGAGAAGGGATAAAGA
ACTGCTCTTTTAATATTACCACAAATATAAGACAAAAGGTGCAAAAAGAATATGCATTGTTTTATTCAAT
TGATGTAGTACCAATAGAAAATGATAACTCTAGCTATATGATAAGAAGTTGTAATACCTCAGTCATTACA
CAGGCCTGTCCAAAAATATCTTTTGAGCCAATTCCCATACATTATTGTGCCCCGGCTGGTTTTGCGATTC
TAAAATGTAAAGATAAGAAGTTCAGTGGAAAAGGAAATTGTACAAATGTCAGCACAGTACAATGTACACA
TGGAATTAAACCAGTAGTATCAACTCAATTGCTGTTAAATGGCAGTCTAGCAGAAGAAGAGGTGGTAATT
AGATCTGACAATTTCTCAAACAATGTTAAAAACATACTAGTACAGCTGAAGGAGTCTGTAGAAATTATCT
GTACAAGGCCCAACAACAATACAAGAAAAAGTATACATATAGGACCAGGGAGAGCATTTTATGCAACAGG
AGAAATAATAGGAAACATAAGACAGGCCCATTGTAACATTAGTGAAGCAGACTGGAACCAGACCTTAAAA
GAAGTAGCTGAAAAATTAAGAGAACAATTTCCTAACCGCACAATAGTCTTTAATCACTCCTCAGGAGGGG
ACCCAGAAATTGTAATGCACTCTTTTAATTGTGGAGGGGAATTTTTCTACTGTGATACAACAAAACTGTT
TAACAGTACTTGGCCCAATAACAGTACTTGGCCCAATAACACTGAAGTCACAAATACCACTGAAAATGGC
ACTATCACACTCCAATGCAAAATAAAACAAATTATAAACCTGTGGCAAGAAGTAGGAAAAGCAATGTATG
CCCCTCCCATCAATGGACCGATTAAATGTAGATCAAATATTACAGGGTTAATATTAACAAGAGATGGTGG
TATAAACAACACCACCGAGACTAACACCACCGAGACTTTTAGACCTGGAGGAGGAGATATGAGGGACAAT
TGGAGAAGTGAATTATATAAATACAAAGTAGTAAGAATTGAACCATTAGGAATAGCACCCACCAAGGCAA
AGAGAAGAGTGGTGCAGAGAGAAAAAAGAGCAGTGGGGCTGGGAGCTTTGTTCCTTGGGTTCTTGGGAGC
AGCAGGAAGCACTATGGGCGCAGCGTCAATGGCGCTGACGGTACAAGCCAGACAATTATTGTCTGGTATA
GTGCAGCAGCAGAACAATCTGCTGAGGGCTATTGAGGCGCAACAGCATCTGTTGCAACTCACTGTCTGGG
GTATCAAGCAGCTCCAGGCAAGAGTCCTGGCTGTGGAAAGATACCTACAGGATCAACAGCTCCTGGGGAT
TTGGGGCTGCTCTGGAAAACTCATCTGCACCACTAATGTGCCTTGGAATACTAGCTGGAGTAATAAATCT
TTGGAAAAAATTTGGAATAACATGACTTGGATGCAGTGGGATAAAGAAGTTAGTAACTACACAAGCATAA
TATACACCTTAATTGAAGAATCGCAGATCCAACAAGAGAAGAATGAACAAGACTTATTGGCATTAGATAA
ATGGGACAGTTTGTGGAATTGGTTTAACATATCAAACTGGCTGTGGTATATAAAAATATTCATAATGATA
GTAGGAGGCTTGGTAGGTTTAAGAATAGTCTTTTCTGTACTTACTATAGTAAAGAGAGTTAGGCAGGGAT
ATTCACCATTATCGTTTCAGACCCACCGCCCAGCCCAGAGGGAACCCGACAGGCCCGAAGGAATCGAAGA
CGAAGGTGGAGAGAGAGACAGAGACAGGTCACCACCTTTAGTGGATGGATTCTTGACACTTATCTGGGTC
GACCTGAGGAGCCTGTTCCTCTTCAGCTACCACCGCTTGAGAGACTTACTCTTGATTGTAACGAGGATTG
TGGAGACTCTGGGACGCAGGGGGTGGGAACTCCTCAAGTACTGGTGGAACCTTCTACAATATTGGATTCA
GGAATTAAAGAATAGTGCTGTTAGCTTGCTCAACGCCACAGCTATAGCAGTAGCTGAGGGGACAGATAGG
TTTATAGAAATATTACAAAGGGCTTATAGAGCTTTTCGTAACATCCCTGTAAGAATAAGACAAGGTTTAG
AATTGGCTTTGCTATAAGATGGGTGGCAAGGGATCAAAGAGCTGTATGCCTGGATGGGCTGCTGTAAGGG
AAAGAATGAGACGAGCTGACCCGGCAGCAGAAGGGGCGGCAGCAGAAGGGGTGGGAGCAGTATCTCGAGA
CGGATCCAGCTAAGGGTCAAGACAATTCTGCAGATATCCAGCACAGTGGCGGCCGCTCGAGTCTAGAGGG
CCCGCGGTTCGAAGGTAAGCCTATCCCTAACCCTCTCCTCGGTCTCGATTCTACGCGTACCGGTCATCAT
CACCATCACCATTGAGTTTAAACCCGCTGATCAGCCTCGACTGTGCCTTCTAGTTGCCAGCCATCTGTTG
TTTGCCCCTCCCCCGTGCCTTCCTTGACCCTGGAAGGTGCCACTCCCACTGTCCTTTCCTAATAAAATGA
GGAAATTGCATCGCATTGTCTGAGTAGGTGTCATTCTATTCTGGGGGGTGGGGTGGGGCAGGACAGCAAG
GGGGAGGATTGGGAAGACAATAGCAGGCATGCTGGGGATGCGGTGGGCTCTATGGCTTCTGAGGCGGAAA
GAACCAGCTGGGGCTCTAGGGGGTATCCCC
[124 nt withheld, positions 4301-4424]
C
[91 nt withheld, positions 4426-4516]
A
[49 nt withheld, positions 4518-4566]
CCTTTGACGTTGGAGTCCACGTTCTTT
[37 nt withheld, positions 4594-4630]
ACCCTATCTCGGTCTATTCTTTTGATTTATAAGGGATTTTGCCGATTTCGGCCTATTGGTTAAAAAATGA
GCTGATTTAACAAAAATTTAACGCGAATTAATTCTGTGGAATGTGTGTCAGTTAGGGTGTGGAAAGTCCC
CAGGCTCCCCAGCAGGCAGAAGTATGCAAAGCATGCATCTCAATTAGTCAGCAACCAGGTGTGGAAAGTC
CCCAGGCTCCCCAGCAGGCAGAAGTATGCAAAGCATGCATCTCAATTAGTCAGCAACCATAGTCCCGCCC
CTAACTCCGCCCATCCCGCCCCTAACTCCGCCCAGTTCCGCCCATTCTCCGCCCCATGGCTGACTAATTT
TTTTTATTTATGCAGAGGCCGAGGCCGCCTCTGCCTCTGAGCTATTCCAGAAGTAGTGAGGAGGCTTTTT
TGGAGGCCTAGGCTTTTGCAAAAAGCTCCCGGGAGCTTGTATATCCATTTTCGGATCTGATCAAGAGACA
GGATGAGGATCGTTTCGCATGATTGAACAAGATGGATTGCACGCAGGTTCTCCGGCCGCTTGGGTGGAGA
GGCTATTCGGCTATGACTGGGCACAACAGACAATCGGCTGCTCTGATGCCGCCGTGTTCCGGCTGTCAGC
GCAGGGGCGCCCGGTTCTTTTTGTCAAGACCGACCTGTCCGGTGCCCTGAATGAACTGCAGGACGAGGCA
GCGCGGCTATCGTGGCTGGCCACGACGGGCGTTCCTTGCGCAGCTGTGCTCGACGTTGTCACTGAAGCGG
GAAGGGACTGGCTGCTATTGGGCGAAGTGCCGGGGCAGGATCTCCTGTCATCTCACCTTGCTCCTGCCGA
GAAAGTATCCATCATGGCTGATGCAATGCGGCGGCTGCATACGCTTGATCCGGCTACCTGCCCATTCGAC
CACCAAGCGAAACATCGCATCGAGCGAGCACGTACTCGGATGGAAGCCGGTCTTGTCGATCAGGATGATC
TGGACGAAGAGCATCAGGGGCTCGCGCCAGCCGAACTGTTCGCCAGGCTCAAGGCGCGCATGCCCGACGG
CGAGGATCTCGTCGTGACCCATGGCGATGCCTGCTTGCCGAATATCATGGTGGAAAATGGCCGCTTTTCT
GGATTCATCGACTGTGGCCGGCTGGGTGTGGCGGACCGCTATCAGGACATAGCGTTGGCTACCCGTGATA
TTGCTGAAGAGCTTGGCGGCGAATGGGCTGACCGCTTCCTCGTGCTTTACGGTATCGCCGCTCCCGATTC
GCAGCGCATCGCCTTCTATCGCCTTCTTGACGAGTTCTTCTGAGCGGGACTCTGGGGTTCGCGAAATGAC
CGACCAAGCGACGCCCAACCTGCCATCACGAGATTTCGATTCCACCGCCGCCTTCTATGAAAGGTTGGGC
TTCGGAATCGTTTTCCGGGACGCCGGCTGGATGATCCTCCAGCGCGGGGATCTCATGCTGGAGTTCTTCG
CCCACCCCAACTTGTTTATTGCAGCTTATAATGGTTACAAATAAAGCAATAGCATCACAAATTTCACAAA
TAAAGCATTTTTTTCACTGCATTCTAGTTGTGGTTTGTCCAAACTCATCAATGTATCTTATCATGTCTGT
ATACCGTCGACCTCTAGCTAGAGCTTGGCGTAATCATGGTCATAGCTGTTTCCTGTGTGAAATTGTTATC
CGCTCACAATTCCACACAACATACGAGCCGGAAGCATAAAGTGTAAAGCCTGGGGTGCCTAATGAGTGAG
CTAACTCACATTAATTGCGTTGCGCTCACTGCCCGCTTTCCAGTCGGGAAACCTGTCGTGCCAGCTGCAT
TAATGAATCGGCCAACGCGCGGGGAGAGGCGGTTTGCGTATTGGGCGCTCTTCCGCTTCCTCGCTCACTG
ACTCGCTGCGCTCGGTCGTTCGGCTGCGGCGAGCGGTATCAGCTCACTCAAAGGCGGTAATACGGTTATC
CACAGAATCAGGGGATAACGCAGGAAAGAACATGTGAGCAAAAGGCCAGCAAAAGGCCAGGAACCGTAAA
AAGGCCGCGTTGCTGGCGTTTTTCCATAGGCTCCGCCCCCCTGACGAGCATCACAAAAATCGACGCTCAA
GTCAGAGGTGGCGAAACCCGACAGGACTATAAAGATACCAGGCGTTTCCCCCTGGAAGCTCCCTCGTGCG
CTCTCCTGTTCCGACCCTGCCGCTTACCGGATACCTGTCCGCCTTTCTCCCTTCGGGAAGCGTGGCGCTT
TCTCATAGCTCACGCTGTAGGTATCTCAGTTCGGTGTAGGTCGTTCGCTCCAAGCTGGGCTGTGTGCACG
AACCCCCCGTTCAGCCCGACCGCTGCGCCTTATCCGGTAACTATCGTCTTGAGTCCAACCCGGTAAGACA
CGACTTATCGCCACTGGCAGCAGCCACTGGTAACAGGATTAGCAGAGCGAGGTATGTAGGCGGTGCTACA
GAGTTCTTGAAGTGGTGGCCTAACTACGGCTACACTAGAAGAACAGTATTTGGTATCTGCGCTCTGCTGA
AGCCAGTTACCTTCGGAAAAAGAGTTGGTAGCTCTTGATCCGGCAAACAAACCACCGCTGGTAGCGGTGG
TTTTTTTGTTTGCAAGCAGCAGATTACGCGCAGAAAAAAAGGATCTCAAGAAGATCCTTTGATCTTTTCT
ACGGGGTCTGACGCTCAGTGGAACGAAAACTCACGTTAAGGGATTTTGGTCATGAGATTATCAAAAAGGA
TCTTCACCTAGATCCTTTTAAATTAAAAATGAAGTTTTAAATCAATCTAAAGTATATATGAGTAAACTTG
GTCTGACAGTTACCAATGCTTAATCAGTGAGGCACCTATCTCAGCGATCTGTCTATTTCGTTCATCCATA
GTTGCCTGACTCCCCGTCGTGTAGATAACTACGATACGGGAGGGCTTACCATCTGGCCCCAGTGCTGCAA
TGATACCGCGAGACCCACGCTCACCGGCTCCAGATTTATCAGCAATAAACCAGCCAGCCGGAAGGGCCGA
GCGCAGAAGTGGTCCTGCAACTTTATCCGCCTCCATCCAGTCTATTAATTGTTGCCGGGAAGCTAGAGTA
AGTAGTTCGCCAGTTAATAGTTTGCGCAACGTTGTTGCCATTGCTACAGGCATCGTGGTGTCACGCTCGT
CGTTTGGTATGGCTTCATTCAGCTCCGGTTCCCAACGATCAAGGCGAGTTACATGATCCCCCATGTTGTG
CAAAAAAGCGGTTAGCTCCTTCGGTCCTCCGATCGTTGTCAGAAGTAAGTTGGCCGCAGTGTTATCACTC
ATGGTTATGGCAGCACTGCATAATTCTCTTACTGTCATGCCATCCGTAAGATGCTTTTCTGTGACTGGTG
AGTACTCAACCAAGTCATTCTGAGAATAGTGTATGCGGCGACCGAGTTGCTCTTGCCCGGCGTCAATACG
GGATAATACCGCGCCACATAGCAGAACTTTAAAAGTGCTCATCATTGGAAAACGTTCTTCGGGGCGAAAA
CTCTCAAGGATCTTACCGCTGTTGAGATCCAGTTCGATGTAACCCACTCGTGCACCCAACTGATCTTCAG
CATCTTTTACTTTCACCAGCGTTTCTGGGTGAGCAAAAACAGGAAGGCAAAATGCCGCAAAAAAGGGAAT
AAGGGCGACACGGAAATGTTGAATACTCATACTCTTCCTTTTTCAATATTATTGAAGCATTTATCAGGGT
TATTGTCTCATGAGCGGATACATATTTGAATGTATTTAGAAAAATAAACAAATAGGGGTTCCGCGCACAT
TTCCCCGAAAAGTGCCACCTGACGTCGACGGATCGGGAGATCTCCCGATCCCCTATGGTGCACTCTCAGT
ACAATCTGCTCTGATGCCGCATAGTTAAGCCAG
