>Addgene plasmid #133986 | pHP013Env | depositor partial sequence | sequence record 257781 | pHP013Env sequence 2592 bps
ATGAGAGTGAAGGGGATCAGGAGGAGTTATCCAGAATTATGGAAAGGGGGCATCTTGTTCCTGGGAATGT
TGATGATCTGTAGTGCTACAGAAAAGTTGTGGGTCACAGTCTATTATGGGGTACCTGTGTGGAAAGAAGC
AAACGCCACTCTATTCTGTGCATCAGATGCCAAAGCATATGATAAAGAGGTGCATAATGTTTGGGCCTCA
CATGCCTGTGTACCTACAGACCCGGACCCACAAGAAATGTTATTGGAAAATGTGACAGAACCTTTTAACA
TATGGAAAAATGACATGGTAGAACAGATGCATGAGGATATAATCAGTTTATGGGATCAAAGCCTAAAACC
ATGTGTAAAATTGACCCCACTCTGTGTCACTTTAAATTGCAGTCATAGGGTGAATACTACTAATATCGCT
AATAGTACTACTGAGGGCAATAGTAGTAATATAGAAGGGGGAGAAGGGATAAAGAACTGCTCTTTTAATA
TTACCACAAATATAAGACAAAAGGTGCAAAAAGAATATGCATTGTTTTATTCAATTGATGTAGTACCAAT
AGAAAATGATAACTCTAGCTATATGATAAGAAGTTGTAATACCTCAGTCATTACACAGGCCTGTCCAAAA
ATATCTTTTGAGCCAATTCCCATACATTATTGTGCCCCGGCTGGTTTTGCGATTCTAAAATGTAAAGATA
AGAAGTTCAGTGGAAAAGGAAATTGTACAAATGTCAGCACAGTACAATGTACACATGGAATTAAACCAGT
AGTATCAACTCAATTGCTGTTAAATGGCAGTCTAGCAGAAGAAGAGGTGGTAATTAGATCTGACAATTTC
TCAAACAATGTTAAAAACATACTAGTACAGCTGAAGGAGTCTGTAGAAATTATCTGTACAAGGCCCAACA
ACAATACAAGAAAAAGTATACATATAGGACCAGGGAGAGCATTTTATGCAACAGGAGAAATAATAGGAAA
CATAAGACAGGCCCATTGTAACATTAGTGAAGCAGACTGGAACCAGACCTTAAAAGAAGTAGCTGAAAAA
TTAAGAGAACAATTTCCTAACCGCACAATAGTCTTTAATCACTCCTCAGGAGGGGACCCAGAAATTGTAA
TGCACTCTTTTAATTGTGGAGGGGAATTTTTCTACTGTGATACAACAAAACTGTTTAACAGTACTTGGCC
CAATAACAGTACTTGGCCCAATAACACTGAAGTCACAAATACCACTGAAAATGGCACTATCACACTCCAA
TGCAAAATAAAACAAATTATAAACCTGTGGCAAGAAGTAGGAAAAGCAATGTATGCCCCTCCCATCAATG
GACCGATTAAATGTAGATCAAATATTACAGGGTTAATATTAACAAGAGATGGTGGTATAAACAACACCAC
CGAGACTAACACCACCGAGACTTTTAGACCTGGAGGAGGAGATATGAGGGACAATTGGAGAAGTGAATTA
TATAAATACAAAGTAGTAAGAATTGAACCATTAGGAATAGCACCCACCAAGGCAAAGAGAAGAGTGGTGC
AGAGAGAAAAAAGAGCAGTGGGGCTGGGAGCTTTGTTCCTTGGGTTCTTGGGAGCAGCAGGAAGCACTAT
GGGCGCAGCGTCAATGGCGCTGACGGTACAAGCCAGACAATTATTGTCTGGTATAGTGCAGCAGCAGAAC
AATCTGCTGAGGGCTATTGAGGCGCAACAGCATCTGTTGCAACTCACTGTCTGGGGTATCAAGCAGCTCC
AGGCAAGAGTCCTGGCTGTGGAAAGATACCTACAGGATCAACAGCTCCTGGGGATTTGGGGCTGCTCTGG
AAAACTCATCTGCACCACTAATGTGCCTTGGAATACTAGCTGGAGTAATAAATCTTTGGAAAAAATTTGG
AATAACATGACTTGGATGCAGTGGGATAAAGAAGTTAGTAACTACACAAGCATAATATACACCTTAATTG
AAGAATCGCAGATCCAACAAGAGAAGAATGAACAAGACTTATTGGCATTAGATAAATGGGACAGTTTGTG
GAATTGGTTTAACATATCAAACTGGCTGTGGTATATAAAAATATTCATAATGATAGTAGGAGGCTTGGTA
GGTTTAAGAATAGTCTTTTCTGTACTTACTATAGTAAAGAGAGTTAGGCAGGGATATTCACCATTATCGT
TTCAGACCCACCGCCCAGCCCAGAGGGAACCCGACAGGCCCGAAGGAATCGAAGACGAAGGTGGAGAGAG
AGACAGAGACAGGTCACCACCTTTAGTGGATGGATTCTTGACACTTATCTGGGTCGACCTGAGGAGCCTG
TTCCTCTTCAGCTACCACCGCTTGAGAGACTTACTCTTGATTGTAACGAGGATTGTGGAGACTCTGGGAC
GCAGGGGGTGGGAACTCCTCAAGTACTGGTGGAACCTTCTACAATATTGGATTCAGGAATTAAAGAATAG
TGCTGTTAGCTTGCTCAACGCCACAGCTATAGCAGTAGCTGAGGGGACAGATAGGTTTATAGAAATATTA
CAAAGGGCTTATAGAGCTTTTCGTAACATCCCTGTAAGAATAAGACAAGGTTTAGAATTGGCTTTGCTAT
AA
